>Addgene plasmid #234234 | pAIP4_6WEY | addgene full sequence | sequence record 464198 | Addgene NGS Result
TGAATTAATTCTTAGAAAAACTCATCGAGCATCAAATGAAACTGCAATTTATTCATATCAGGATTATCAA
TACCATATTTTTGAAAAAGCCGTTTCTGTAATGAAGGAGAAAACTCACCGAGGCAGTTCCATAGGATGGC
AAGATCCTGGTATCGGTCTGCGATTCCGACTCGTCCAACATCAATACAACCTATTAATTTCCCCTCGTCA
AAAATAAGGTTATCAAGTGAGAAATCACCATGAGTGACGACTGAATCCGGTGAGAATGGCAAAAGTTTAT
GCATTTCTTTCCAGACTTGTTCAACAGGCCAGCCATTACGCTCGTCATCAAAATCACTCGCATCAACCAA
ACCGTTATTCATTCGTGATTGCGCCTGAGCGAGACGAAATACGCGATCGCTGTTAAAAGGACAATTACAA
ACAGGAATCGAATGCAACCGGCGCAGGAACACTGCCAGCGCATCAACAATATTTTCACCTGAATCAGGAT
ATTCTTCTAATACCTGGAATGCTGTTTTCCCGGGGATCGCAGTGGTGAGTAACCATGCATCATCAGGAGT
ACGGATAAAATGCTTGATGGTCGGAAGAGGCATAAATTCCGTCAGCCAGTTTAGTCTGACCATCTCATCT
GTAACATCATTGGCAACGCTACCTTTGCCATGTTTCAGAAACAACTCTGGCGCATCGGGCTTCCCATACA
ATCGATAGATTGTCGCACCTGATTGCCCGACATTATCGCGAGCCCATTTATACCCATATAAATCAGCATC
CATGTTGGAATTTAATCGCGGCCTAGAGCAAGACGTTTCCCGTTGAATATGGCTCATAACACCCCTTGTA
TTACTGTTTATGTAAGCAGACAGTTTTATTGTTCATGACCAAAATCCCTTAACGTGAGTTTTCGTTCCAC
TGAGCGTCAGACCCCGTAGAAAAGATCAAAGGATCTTCTTGAGATCCTTTTTTTCTGCGCGTAATCTGCT
GCTTGCAAACAAAAAAACCACCGCTACCAGCGGTGGTTTGTTTGCCGGATCAAGAGCTACCAACTCTTTT
TCCGAAGGTAACTGGCTTCAGCAGAGCGCAGATACCAAATACTGTCCTTCTAGTGTAGCCGTAGTTAGGC
CACCACTTCAAGAACTCTGTAGCACCGCCTACATACCTCGCTCTGCTAATCCTGTTACCAGTGGCTGCTG
CCAGTGGCGATAAGTCGTGTCTTACCGGGTTGGACTCAAGACGATAGTTACCGGATAAGGCGCAGCGGTC
GGGCTGAACGGGGGGTTCGTGCACACAGCCCAGCTTGGAGCGAACGACCTACACCGAACTGAGATACCTA
CAGCGTGAGCTATGAGAAAGCGCCACGCTTCCCGAAGGGAGAAAGGCGGACAGGTATCCGGTAAGCGGCA
GGGTCGGAACAGGAGAGCGCACGAGGGAGCTTCCAGGGGGAAACGCCTGGTATCTTTATAGTCCTGTCGG
GTTTCGCCACCTCTGACTTGAGCGTCGATTTTTGTGATGCTCGTCAGGGGGGCGGAGCCTATGGAAAAAC
GCCAGCAACGCGGCCTTTTTACGGTTCCTGGCCTTTTGCTGGCCTTTTGCTCACATGTTCTTTCCTGCGT
TATCCCCTGATTCTGTGGATAACCGTATTACCGCCTTTGAGTGAGCTGATACCGCTCGCCGCAGCCGAAC
GACCGAGCGCAGCGAGTCAGTGAGCGAGGAAGCGGAAGAGCGCCTGATGCGGTATTTTCTCCTTACGCAT
CTGTGCGGTATTTCACACCGCAATGGTGCACTCTCAGTACAATCTGCTCTGATGCCGCATAGTTAAGCCA
GTATACACTCCGCTATCGCTACGTGACTGGGTCATGGCTGCGCCCCGACACCCGCCAACACCCGCTGACG
CGCCCTGACGGGCTTGTCTGCTCCCGGCATCCGCTTACAGACAAGCTGTGACCGTCTCCGGGAGCTGCAT
GTGTCAGAGGTTTTCACCGTCATCACCGAAACGCGCGAGGCAGCTGCGGTAAAGCTCATCAGCGTGGTCG
TGAAGCGATTCACAGATGTCTGCCTGTTCATCCGCGTCCAGCTCGTTGAGTTTCTCCAGAAGCGTTAATG
TCTGGCTTCTGATAAAGCGGGCCATGTTAAGGGCGGTTTTTTCCTGTTTGGTCACTGATGCCTCCGTGTA
AGGGGGATTTCTGTTCATGGGGGTAATGATACCGATGAAACGAGAGAGGATGCTCACGATACGGGTTACT
GATGATGAACATGCCCGGTTACTGGAACGTTGTGAGGGTAAACAACTGGCGGTATGGATGCGGCGGGACC
AGAGAAAAATCACTCAGGGTCAATGCCAGCGCTTCGTTAATACAGATGTAGGTGTTCCACAGGGTAGCCA
GCAGCATCCTGCGATGCAGATCCGGAACATAATGGTGCAGGGCGCTGACTTCCGCGTTTCCAGACTTTAC
GAAACACGGAAACCGAAGACCATTCATGTTGTTGCTCAGGTCGCAGACGTTTTGCAGCAGCAGTCGCTTC
ACGTTCGCTCGCGTATCGGTGATTCATTCTGCTAACCAGTAAGGCAACCCCGCCAGCCTAGCCGGGTCCT
CAACGACAGGAGCACGATCATGCGCACCCGTGGGGCCGCCATGCCGGCGATAATGGCCTGCTTCTCGCCG
AAACGTTTGGTGGCGGGACCAGTGACGAAGGCTTGAGCGAGGGCGTGCAAGATTCCGAATACCGCAAGCG
ACAGGCCGATCATCGTCGCGCTCCAGCGAAAGCGGTCCTCGCCGAAAATGACCCAGAGCGCTGCCGGCAC
CTGTCCTACGAGTTGCATGATAAAGAAGACAGTCATAAGTGCGGCGACGATAGTCATGCCCCGCGCCCAC
CGGAAGGAGCTGACTGGGTTGAAGGCTCTCAAGGGCATCGGTCGAGATCCCGGTGCCTAATGAGTGAGCT
AACTTACATTAATTGCGTTGCGCTCACTGCCCGCTTTCCAGTCGGGAAACCTGTCGTGCCAGCTGCATTA
ATGAATCGGCCAACGCGCGGGGAGAGGCGGTTTGCGTATTGGGCGCCAGGGTGGTTTTTCTTTTCACCAG
TGAGACGGGCAACAGCTGATTGCCCTTCACCGCCTGGCCCTGAGAGAGTTGCAGCAAGCGGTCCACGCTG
GTTTGCCCCAGCAGGCGAAAATCCTGTTTGATGGTGGTTAACGGCGGGATATAACATGAGCTGTCTTCGG
TATCGTCGTATCCCACTACCGAGATGTCCGCACCAACGCGCAGCCCGGACTCGGTAATGGCGCGCATTGC
GCCCAGCGCCATCTGATCGTTGGCAACCAGCATCGCAGTGGGAACGATGCCCTCATTCAGCATTTGCATG
GTTTGTTGAAAACCGGACATGGCACTCCAGTCGCCTTCCCGTTCCGCTATCGGCTGAATTTGATTGCGAG
TGAGATATTTATGCCAGCCAGCCAGACGCAGACGCGCCGAGACAGAACTTAATGGGCCCGCTAACAGCGC
GATTTGCTGGTGACCCAATGCGACCAGATGCTCCACGCCCAGTCGCGTACCGTCTTCATGGGAGAAAATA
ATACTGTTGATGGGTGTCTGGTCAGAGACATCAAGAAATAACGCCGGAACATTAGTGCAGGCAGCTTCCA
CAGCAATGGCATCCTGGTCATCCAGCGGATAGTTAATGATCAGCCCACTGACGCGTTGCGCGAGAAGATT
GTGCACCGCCGCTTTACAGGCTTCGACGCCGCTTCGTTCTACCATCGACACCACCACGCTGGCACCCAGT
TGATCGGCGCGAGATTTAATCGCCGCGACAATTTGCGACGGCGCGTGCAGGGCCAGACTGGAGGTGGCAA
CGCCAATCAGCAACGACTGTTTGCCCGCCAGTTGTTGTGCCACGCGGTTGGGAATGTAATTCAGCTCCGC
CATCGCCGCTTCCACTTTTTCCCGCGTTTTCGCAGAAACGTGGCTGGCCTGGTTCACCACGCGGGAAACG
GTCTGATAAGAGACACCGGCATACTCTGCGACATCGTATAACGTTACTGGTTTCACATTCACCACCCTGA
ATTGACTCTCTTCCGGGCGCTATCATGCCATACCGCGAAAGGTTTTGCGCCATTCGATGGTGTCCGGGAT
CTCGACGCTCTCCCTTATGCGACTCCTGCATTAGGAAGCAGCCCAGTAGTAGGTTGAGGCCGTTGAGCAC
CGCCGCCGCAAGGAATGGTGCATGCAAGGAGATGGCGCCCAACAGTCCCCCGGCCACGGGGCCTGCCACC
ATACCCACGCCGAAACAAGCGCTCATGAGCCCGAAGTGGCGAGCCCGATCTTCCCCATCGGTGATGTCGG
CGATATAGGCGCCAGCAACCGCACCTGTGGCGCCGGTGATGCCGGCCACGATGCGTCCGGCGTAGAGGAT
CGAGATCGATCTCGATCCCGCGAAATTAATACGACTCACTATAGGGGAATTGTGAGCGGATAACAATTCC
CCTCTAGAAATAATTTTGTTTAACTTTAAGAAGGAGATATACATATGATGGCGAAGATTCATCACCATCA
TCACCATCACCATCACCACGGTAGCCTGCAAGATTCGGAAGTCAACCAAGAAGCAAAGCCGGAAGTCAAG
CCGGAAGTGAAACCGGAAACCCATATTAACCTGAAAGTTAGTGACGGCAGCTCTGAAATTTTCTTTAAGA
TCAAAAAGACCACGCCGCTGCGTCGCCTGATGGAAGCGTTTGCCAAACGTCAGGGCAAGGAAATGGATAG
CCTGCGTTTCCTGTATGACGGTATTCGCATCCAGGCAGATCAAGCGCCGGAAGACCTGGACATGGAAGAC
AACGACATCATTGAAGCCCACCGTGAACAGATTGGCGGCTCTGGAGGG
[501 nt withheld, positions 4879-5379]
GAAATGAAATCCGGTTCGTAATGACTCGAGCACCACCACCACCACCACTGAGATCCGGCTGCTAACAAAG
CCCGAAAGGAAGCTGAGTTGGCTGCTGCCACCGCTGAGCAATAACTAGCATAACCCCTTGGGGCCTCTAA
ACGGGTCTTGAGGGGTTTTTTGCTGAAAGGAGGAACTATATCCGGATTGGCGAATGGG
[124 nt withheld, positions 5578-5701]
C
[91 nt withheld, positions 5703-5793]
A
[49 nt withheld, positions 5795-5843]
CCTTTGACGTTGGAGTCCACGTTCTTT
[37 nt withheld, positions 5871-5907]
ACCCTATCTCGGTCTATTCTTTTGATTTATAAGGGATTTTGCCGATTTCGGCCTATTGGTTAAAAAATGA
GCTGATTTAACAAAAATTTAACGCGAATTTTAACAAAATATTAACGCTTACAATTTAGGTGGCACTTTTC
GGGGAAATGTGCGCGGAACCCCTATTTGTTTATTTTTCTAAATACATTCAAATATGTATCCGCTCA
Features (pLannotate 1.2.2; 21 found; start..end, strand, type, name):
     12..827     -  CDS            KanR: aminoglycoside phosphotransferase; aph(3')-Ia; confers resistance to kanamycin in bacteria or G418 (Geneticin®) in eukaryotes
    949..1537    +  rep_origin     ori: high-copy-number ColE1/pMB1/pBR322/pUC origin of replication
   1723..1862    -  misc_feature   bom: basis of mobility region from pBR322
   1964..2155    -  CDS            rop: Rop protein, which maintains plasmids at low copy number; rop
   2172..2552    +  CDS            YPB1_ECOLX: Protein predicted: Swiss-Prot protein existence level 4. From Escherichia coli.
   2624..2915    -  CDS            TcR (fragment): tetracycline efflux protein; tet; confers resistance to tetracycline
   2930..2951    -  protein_bind   CAP binding site: CAP binding activates transcription in the presence of cAMP. E. coli catabolite activator protein
   2964..4046    -  CDS            lacI: lac repressor; lacI; The lac repressor binds to the lac operator to inhibit transcription in E. coli. This inhibition can be relieved by adding lactose or isopropyl-β-D-thiogalactopyranoside (IPTG).
   4047..4124    -  promoter       lacI promoter: lacI
   4132..4411    -  CDS            TcR (fragment): tetracycline efflux protein; tet; confers resistance to tetracycline
   4437..4455    +  promoter       T7 promoter: promoter for bacteriophage T7 RNA polymerase
   4456..4480    +  protein_bind   lac operator: The lac repressor binds to the lac operator to inhibit transcription in E. coli. This inhibition can be relieved by adding lactose or isopropyl-β-D-thiogalactopyranoside (IPTG). lac repressor encoded by lacI
   4495..4517    +  RBS            RBS: efficient ribosome binding site from bacteriophage T7 gene 10 (Olins and Rangwala, 1989)
   4549..4568    +  CDS            7xHis (fragment): 6xHis affinity tag
   4576..4872    +  CDS            SMT3: SMT3_YEAST - Experimental evidence at protein level: Swiss-Prot protein existence level 1. Not known; suppressor of MIF2 mutations. From Saccharomyces cerevisiae (strain ATCC 204508 / S288c) (Baker's yeast).
   4879..5391    +  CDS            R1A_SARS2 (fragment) (sequence partly withheld): Experimental evidence at protein level: Swiss-Prot protein existence level 1. [Non-structural protein 10]: Plays a pivotal role in viral transcription by stimulating both nsp14 3'-5' exoribonuclease and nsp16 2'-O-methyltransferase activities. Therefore plays an essential role in viral mRNAs cap methylation. From Severe acute respiratory syndrome coronavirus 2 (2019-nCoV) (SARS-CoV-2).
   5410..5427    +  CDS            9xHis (fragment): 9xHis affinity tag
   5437..5486    +  CDS            SET1 (fragment): solubility-enhancement tag derived from T7 phage gene 10B
   5494..5541    +  terminator     T7 terminator: transcription terminator for bacteriophage T7 RNA polymerase
   5578..6006    +  rep_origin     f1 ori (sequence partly withheld): f1 bacteriophage origin of replication; arrow indicates direction of (+) strand synthesis
   6059..3       +  promoter       AmpR promoter (fragment) (across the origin): bla
