[The description below was written by a language model from this plasmid's Addgene catalogue record and pLannotate feature annotations shown in this document.]
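Description:
pAIP4_6WEY is a bacterial expression plasmid built on a pET29b backbone for heterologous production of a fragment of the SARS-CoV-2 replicase polyprotein 1ab in Escherichia coli. It is selected with kanamycin through an aph(3')-Ia (KanR) gene and replicates from a ColE1/pMB1-type origin. The catalogue lists it as high copy, although the annotated backbone also retains the pBR322 bom region and the rop gene, which normally moderates copy number. An f1 origin is present as well, along with short remnants of a tetracycline resistance gene and an AmpR promoter fragment, which are non-functional backbone leftovers.

The expression cassette follows the standard pET design. A T7 promoter with an adjacent lac operator and the T7 gene 10 ribosome binding site drives the open reading frame, and a plasmid-borne lacI gene keeps transcription repressed until IPTG is added in a host that supplies T7 RNA polymerase. The reading frame begins with an N-terminal His tag (10x according to the record) fused to yeast Smt3 (SUMO), followed by the roughly 516 bp synthetic insert, which was introduced by Golden Gate assembly using BsaI sites that were destroyed in the process. The insert is named 6WEY and matches only a small portion of ORF1ab. The record does not state which mature non-structural protein or domain it represents, and the depositor comment simply lists all the polyprotein cleavage products. Downstream of the insert, the annotation picks up a His-tag fragment and a short solubility-tag fragment ahead of the T7 terminator; whether these are translated is not stated. The His-Smt3 fusion allows affinity capture and release of the target by a SUMO-specific protease, consistent with the associated work on high-throughput purification by protease elution.
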