Addgene plasmid #234234: pAIP4_6WEY
Purpose: Heterologous protein expression of replicase polyprotein 1ab (pp1ab) (ORF1ab polyprotein) in Escherichia coli
Depositing lab: Christopher Bahl. Depositing organization: AI Proteins. Publication: Facile, high-throughput protein purification enabled by high-efficiency protease elution. Cárcamo Noriega EN, Truebridge IS, Teets FD 3rd, Bowman JW 3rd, Rodriguez N, Howard TA, Bahl CD. Protein Sci. 2026 Sep;35(9):e70746. doi: 10.1002/pro.70746. PubMed 42555168.
Backbone
  Vector backbone: pET29b
  Backbone size w/o insert (bp): 5679
  Vector type: Bacterial Expression
Growth in bacteria
  Bacterial resistance: Kanamycin, 50 μg/mL
  Growth temperature: 37°C
  Growth strain: DH10B
  Copy number: High Copy
Gene/Insert
  Gene/Insert name: 6WEY (alt names: R1AB_SARS2; Replicase polyprotein 1ab (pp1ab) (ORF1ab polyprotein))
  Species: Severe acute respiratory syndrome coronavirus 2
  Insert size (bp): 516
  Entrez Gene: ORF1ab (a.k.a. GU280_gp01)
  Promoter: T7
  Tag / fusion protein: 10x HisTag-Smt3 (N terminal on backbone)
  Cloning method: Golden Gate
  Sequencing primers: 5′ T7-promoter; 3′ T7-Term
Resource information
  A portion of this plasmid was derived from a plasmid made by: Synthetic DNA
Terms and licenses: Academic/Nonprofit Terms; Industry Terms
Depositor comments: 5' cloning site: BsaI (destroyed), 3' cloning site: BsaI (destroyed). Replicase polyprotein 1ab (pp1ab) (ORF1ab polyprotein) [Cleaved into Host translation inhibitor nsp1 (Leader protein) (Non-structural protein 1) (nsp1); Non-structural protein 2 (nsp2) (p65 homolog); Non-structural protein 3 (nsp3) (EC 3.4.19.12) (EC 3.4.22.-) (PL2-PRO) (Papain-like protease) (Papain-like proteinase) (PL-PRO); Non-structural protein 4 (nsp4); 3C-like proteinase (3CL-PRO) (3CLp) (EC 3.4.22.69) (Main protease) (Mpro) (Non-structural protein 5) (nsp5) (SARS coronavirus main proteinase); Non-structural protein 6 (nsp6); Non-structural protein 7 (nsp7); Non-structural protein 8 (nsp8); Non-structural protein 9 (nsp9); Non-structural protein 10 (nsp10) (Growth factor-like peptide) (GFL); RNA-directed RNA polymerase (Pol) (RdRp) (EC 2.7.7.48) (Non-structural protein 12) (nsp12); Helicase (Hel) (EC 3.6.4.12) (EC 3.6.4.13) (Non-structural protein 13) (nsp13); Proofreading exoribonuclease (ExoN) (EC 3.1.13.-) (Guanine-N7 methyltransferase) (Non-structural protein 14) (nsp14); Uridylate-specific endoribonuclease (EC 3.1.-.-) (NendoU) (Non-structural protein 15) (nsp15); 2'-O-methyltransferase (EC 2.1.1.-) (Non-structural protein 16) (nsp16)]
How to cite: pAIP4_6WEY was a gift from Christopher Bahl (Addgene plasmid # 234234 ; http://n2t.net/addgene:234234 ; RRID:Addgene_234234)
